>Addgene plasmid #209566 | pEGFP-C1-deltaExon15-II | addgene full sequence | sequence record 424662 | Addgene NGS Result
TAGTTATTAATAGTAATCAATTACGGGGTCATTAGTTCATAGCCCATATATGGAGTTCCGCGTTACATAA
CTTACGGTAAATGGCCCGCCTGGCTGACCGCCCAACGACCCCCGCCCATTGACGTCAATAATGACGTATG
TTCCCATAGTAACGCCAATAGGGACTTTCCATTGACGTCAATGGGTGGAGTATTTACGGTAAACTGCCCA
CTTGGCAGTACATCAAGTGTATCATATGCCAAGTACGCCCCCTATTGACGTCAATGACGGTAAATGGCCC
GCCTGGCATTATGCCCAGTACATGACCTTATGGGACTTTCCTACTTGGCAGTACATCTACGTATTAGTCA
TCGCTATTACCATGGTGATGCGGTTTTGGCAGTACATCAATGGGCGTGGATAGCGGTTTGACTCACGGGG
ATTTCCAAGTCTCCACCCCATTGACGTCAATGGGAGTTTGTTTTGGCACCAAAATCAACGGGACTTTCCA
AAATGTCGTAACAACTCCGCCCCATTGACGCAAATGGGCGGTAGGCGTGTACGGTGGGAGGTCTATATAA
GCAGAGCTGGTTTAGTGAACCGTCAGATCCGCTAGCGCTACCGGTCGCCACCATGGTGAGCAAGGGCGAG
GAGCTGTTCACCGGGGTGGTGCCCATCCTGGTCGAGCTGGACGGCGACGTAAACGGCCACAAGTTCAGCG
TGTCCGGCGAGGGCGAGGGCGATGCCACCTACGGCAAGCTGACCCTGAAGTTCATCTGCACCACCGGCAA
GCTGCCCGTGCCCTGGCCCACCCTCGTGACCACCCTGACCTACGGCGTGCAGTGCTTCAGCCGCTACCCC
GACCACATGAAGCAGCACGACTTCTTCAAGTCCGCCATGCCCGAAGGCTACGTCCAGGAGCGCACCATCT
TCTTCAAGGACGACGGCAACTACAAGACCCGCGCCGAGGTGAAGTTCGAGGGCGACACCCTGGTGAACCG
CATCGAGCTGAAGGGCATCGACTTCAAGGAGGACGGCAACATCCTGGGGCACAAGCTGGAGTACAACTAC
AACAGCCACAACGTCTATATCATGGCCGACAAGCAGAAGAACGGCATCAAGGTGAACTTCAAGATCCGCC
ACAACATCGAGGACGGCAGCGTGCAGCTCGCCGACCACTACCAGCAGAACACCCCCATCGGCGACGGCCC
CGTGCTGCTGCCCGACAACCACTACCTGAGCACCCAGTCCGCCCTGAGCAAAGACCCCAACGAGAAGCGC
GATCACATGGTCCTGCTGGAGTTCGTGACCGCCGCCGGGATCACTCTCGGCATGGACGAGCTGTACAAGT
CCGGACTCAGATCTCGAGCTAACAGCTCGGACGAGGAGAAGCAGCTGCAGCTCATCACCAGCTTGAAGGA
GCAAGCCATTGGCGAATATGAAGACCTTCGAGCAGAGAACCAGAAAACAAAGGAGAAGTGTGACAAAATT
AGGCAAGAACGAGATGAAGCTGTTAAAAAACTGGAAGAGTTTCAGAAAATTTCACATATGGTTATAGAGG
AGGTGAATTTCATGCAGAACCATCTTGAAATAGAGAAGACATGTCGAGAGAGCGCTGAAGCCTTGGCGAC
AAAGCTAAATAAAGAAAATAAAACACTGAAAAGAATCAGCATGCTATACATGGCCAAACTGGGGCCAGAC
GTAATTACAGAGGAGATAAACATTGATGATGATGACCCAGCCACCGACACAGATGCTGCGGCTGAGACCT
GTGTGTCTGTTCAGTGTCAGAAGCAAATCAAAGAACTTCGAGATCAAATTGTGTCTGTTCAGGAAGAAAA
GAAGGTGTTAGCCATCGAGCTGGAAAACCTCAAGAGCAAACTCGGGGAGGTGATGGAGGAGGTAAATAAA
GTTAAGCAAGAAAAAGCTGTTTTAAATTCAGAAGTCCTTGAGCAGAGGAAAGTCTTAGAAAAATGCAACA
GAGTGTCCATGTTGGCTGTTGAAGAGTATGAGGAACTGCAAGTGAACCTGGAACTGGAGAAGGACCTTCG
CAAGAAAGCAGAGTCTTTTGCACAAGAGATGTTCATTGAACAAAACAAACTGAAGAGACAAAGCCACCTT
CTGCTGCAGAGCTCCCTTCCTGACCAGCAGCTTTTGAAAGCTTTAGACGAAAACGCAAAACTTATCCAGC
AGCTTGAAGAAGAGAGGATCCAGCATCAGAAAAAGGTCAAAGAGCTGGAGGAGCGGCTGGAGAATGAAGC
ACTTCACAAAGAGATCCATAACCTCAGACAACAGCTGGAGCTTCTGGAAGACGACAAGAGGGAGCTAGAG
CAGAAATACCAGAGCTCGGAGGAGAAGGCCCGGAACCTGAAGCATTCAGTGGATGAACTTCAGAAGCGAG
TGAACCAGTCTGAGAATTCGGTACCTCCCCCGCCTCCTCCTCCTCCACCTCTCCCCCCTCCACCTCCCAA
TCCAATCCGGTCCCTCATGTCTATGATCCGGAAGCGATCTCACCCCAGTGGCAATAGTGCTAAGAAAGAA
AAGACAACTCAGCCAGAGACAGCTGAGGAAGTCACAGACCTGAAGAGGCAAGCAGTGGAAGAGATGATGG
ACAGAATTAAGAAGGGAGTTCATCTTAGACCGGTTAACCAGACAGCCAGACCCAAGGCAAAGCCAGACTC
TCTCAAGGGCTCAGAAAGTGCGGTGGATGAGCTGAAGGGAATCCTGGGGACACTTAACAAATCCACTAGT
TCGAGAAGCTTAAAATCCCTTGGCCCTGAGAACAGTTAAACTGAGTTAGAGAGGATTTTACGTCGCAGAA
AGCTGACGGCAGAAGCAGATAGCAGTAGTCCTACCGGGATATTAGCCACCTCAGAGTCCAAGTCCATGCC
AGTGTTGGGTTCTGTATCCAGTGTAACAAAATCAGCCTTGAACAAGAAAACTCTGGAGGCAGAATTCAAC
AACCCGTGTCCCCTAACACCTGAGCCAGGTGAAGGGCCCCGTAAATTGGAAGGATGCACGAATCCCAAGG
TTACCTTTCAGCCTCCCAGTAAAGGTGGATACAGGAGAAAATGTGTGGGCAGTGAAAACCAAGCTGAGCC
AGTTGTAGTATTAGATCCTGTTTCCACACACGAACCCCAAACCAAAGACCAGGCTGCTGAAAAAGACCCA
ACTCAATTCGAGGAGGAGGGAGGTGAAACCCAACCAGAATACAAAGAAGACAGCGGTGGGAAAACAGGAG
AGACGGACAGTTCCAACTGCTGACCCGGGATCCACCGGATCTAGATAACTGATCATAATCAGCCATACCA
CATTTGTAGAGGTTTTACTTGCTTTAAAAAACCTCCCACACCTCCCCCTGAACCTGAAACATAAAATGAA
TGCAATTGTTGTTGTTAACTTGTTTATTGCAGCTTATAATGGTTACAAATAAAGCAATAGCATCACAAAT
TTCACAAATAAAGCATTTTTTTCACTGCATTCTAGTTGTGGTTTGTCCAAACTCATCAATGTATCTTAAC
GCGTAAATTGTAAGCGTTAATATTTTGTTAAAATTCGCGTTAAATTTTTGTTAAATCAGCTCATTTTTTA
ACCAATAGGCCGAAATCGGCAAAATCCCTTATAAATCAAAAGAATAGACCGAGATAGGGT
[37 nt withheld, positions 3631-3667]
AAAGAACGTGGACTCCAACGTCAAAGG
[49 nt withheld, positions 3695-3743]
T
[91 nt withheld, positions 3745-3835]
G
[124 nt withheld, positions 3837-3960]
CAGGTGGCACTTTTCGGGGAAATGTGCGCGGAACCCCTATTTGTTTATTTTTCTAAATACATTCAAATAT
GTATCCGCTCATGAGACAATAACCCTGATAAATGCTTCAATAATATTGAAAAAGGAAGAGTCCTGAGGCG
GAAAGAACCAGCTGTGGAATGTGTGTCAGTTAGGGTGTGGAAAGTCCCCAGGCTCCCCAGCAGGCAGAAG
TATGCAAAGCATGCATCTCAATTAGTCAGCAACCAGGTGTGGAAAGTCCCCAGGCTCCCCAGCAGGCAGA
AGTATGCAAAGCATGCATCTCAATTAGTCAGCAACCATAGTCCCGCCCCTAACTCCGCCCATCCCGCCCC
TAACTCCGCCCAGTTCCGCCCATTCTCCGCCCCATGGCTGACTAATTTTTTTTATTTATGCAGAGGCCGA
GGCCGCCTCGGCCTCTGAGCTATTCCAGAAGTAGTGAGGAGGCTTTTTTGGAGGCCTAGGCTTTTGCAAA
GATCGATCAAGAGACAGGATGAGGATCGTTTCGCATGATTGAACAAGATGGATTGCACGCAGGTTCTCCG
GCCGCTTGGGTGGAGAGGCTATTCGGCTATGACTGGGCACAACAGACAATAGGCTGCTCTGATGCCGCCG
TGTTCCGGCTGTCAGCGCAGGGGCGCCCGGTTCTTTTTGTCAAGACCGACCTGTCCGGTGCCCTGAATGA
ACTGCAAGACGAGGCAGCGCGGCTATCGTGGCTGGCCACGACGGGCGTTCCTTGCGCAGCTGTGCTCGAC
GTTGTCACTGAAGCGGGAAGGGACTGGCTGCTATTGGGCGAAGTGCCGGGGCAGGATCTCCTGTCATCTC
ACCTTGCTCCTGCCGAGAAAGTATCCATCATGGCTGATGCAATGCGGCGGCTGCATACGCTTGATCCGGC
TACCTGCCCATTCGACCACCAAGCGAAACATCGCATCGAGCGAGCACGTACTCGGATGGAAGCCGGTCTT
GTCGATCAGGATGATCTGGACGAAGAGCATCAGGGGCTCGCGCCAGCCGAACTGTTCGCCAGGCTCAAGG
CGAGCATGCCCGACGGCGAGGATCTCGTCGTGACCCATGGCGATGCCTGCTTGCCGAATATCATGGTGGA
AAATGGCCGCTTTTCTGGATTCATCGACTGTGGCCGGCTGGGTGTGGCGGACCGCTATCAGGACATAGCG
TTGGCTACCCGTGATATTGCTGAAGAGCTTGGCGGCGAATGGGCTGACCGCTTCCTCGTGCTTTACGGTA
TCGCCGCTCCCGATTCGCAGCGCATCGCCTTCTATCGCCTTCTTGACGAGTTCTTCTGAGCGGGACTCTG
GGGTTCGAAATGACCGACCAAGCGACGCCCAACCTGCCATCACGAGATTTCGATTCCACCGCCGCCTTCT
ATGAAAGGTTGGGCTTCGGAATCGTTTTCCGGGACGCCGGCTGGATGATCCTCCAGCGCGGGGATCTCAT
GCTGGAGTTCTTCGCCCACCCTAGGGGGAGGCTAACTGAAACACGGAAGGAGACAATACCGGAAGGAACC
CGCGCTATGACGGCAATAAAAAGACAGAATAAAACGCACGGTGTTGGGTCGTTTGTTCATAAACGCGGGG
TTCGGTCCCAGGGCTGGCACTCTGTCGATACCCCACCGAGACCCCATTGGGGCCAATACGCCCGCGTTTC
TTCCTTTTCCCCACCCCACCCCCCAAGTTCGGGTGAAGGCCCAGGGCTCGCAGCCAACGTCGGGGCGGCA
GGCCCTGCCATAGCCTCAGGTTACTCATATATACTTTAGATTGATTTAAAACTTCATTTTTAATTTAAAA
GGATCTAGGTGAAGATCCTTTTTGATAATCTCATGACCAAAATCCCTTAACGTGAGTTTTCGTTCCACTG
AGCGTCAGACCCCGTAGAAAAGATCAAAGGATCTTCTTGAGATCCTTTTTTTCTGCGCGTAATCTGCTGC
TTGCAAACAAAAAAACCACCGCTACCAGCGGTGGTTTGTTTGCCGGATCAAGAGCTACCAACTCTTTTTC
CGAAGGTAACTGGCTTCAGCAGAGCGCAGATACCAAATACTGTTCTTCTAGTGTAGCCGTAGTTAGGCCA
CCACTTCAAGAACTCTGTAGCACCGCCTACATACCTCGCTCTGCTAATCCTGTTACCAGTGGCTGCTGCC
AGTGGCGATAAGTCGTGTCTTACCGGGTTGGACTCAAGACGATAGTTACCGGATAAGGCGCAGCGGTCGG
GCTGAACGGGGGGTTCGTGCACACAGCCCAGCTTGGAGCGAACGACCTACACCGAACTGAGATACCTACA
GCGTGAGCTATGAGAAAGCGCCACGCTTCCCGAAGGGAGAAAGGCGGACAGGTATCCGGTAAGCGGCAGG
GTCGGAACAGGAGAGCGCACGAGGGAGCTTCCAGGGGGAAACGCCTGGTATCTTTATAGTCCTGTCGGGT
TTCGCCACCTCTGACTTGAGCGTCGATTTTTGTGATGCTCGTCAGGGGGGCGGAGCCTATGGAAAAACGC
CAGCAACGCGGCCTTTTTACGGTTCCTGGCCTTTTGCTGGCCTTTTGCTCACATGTTCTTTCCTGCGTTA
TCCCCTGATTCTGTGGATAACCGTATTACCGCCATGCAT
Features (pLannotate 1.2.2; 15 found; start..end, strand, type, name):
     61..364     +  enhancer       CMV enhancer: human cytomegalovirus immediate early enhancer
    365..568     +  promoter       CMV promoter: human cytomegalovirus (CMV) immediate early promoter
    613..1329    +  CDS            EGFP: EGFP is a basic (constitutively fluorescent) green fluorescent protein published in 1996, derived from Aequorea victoria. It is reported to be a rapidly-maturing weak dimer with moderate acid sensitivity.
   1330..1350    +  misc_feature   MCS (fragment): multiple cloning site
   1351..3240    +  CDS            Shtn1: SHOT1_MOUSE - Also known as Kiaa1598. Experimental evidence at protein level: Swiss-Prot protein existence level 1. Involved in the generation of internal asymmetric signals required for neuronal polarization and neurite outgrowth (PubMed:23864681). Mediates netrin-1-induced F-actin-substrate coupling or 'clutch engagement' within the axon growth cone through activation of CDC42, RAC1 and PAK1-dependent signaling pathway, thereby converting the F-actin retrograde flow into traction forces, concomitantly with filopodium extension and axon outgrowth. Plays a role in cytoskeletal organization by
   3270..3354    +  CDS            large T antigen (fragment): large T antigen from SV40 (simian virus 40)
   3377..3498    +  polyA_signal   SV40 poly(A) signal: SV40 polyadenylation signal
   3532..3960    -  rep_origin     f1 ori (sequence partly withheld): f1 bacteriophage origin of replication; arrow indicates direction of (+) strand synthesis
   3987..4091    +  promoter       AmpR promoter: bla
   4093..4450    +  promoter       SV40 promoter: SV40 enhancer and early promoter
   4485..5279    +  CDS            NeoR/KanR: aminoglycoside phosphotransferase from Tn5; aph(3')-II (or nptII); confers resistance to neomycin, kanamycin, and G418 (Geneticin®)
   5300..5452    +  CDS            ble (fragment): BLE_KLEPN - Experimental evidence at protein level: Swiss-Prot protein existence level 1. Binding protein with a strong affinity to the bleomycin family of antibiotics. Binds to CL990; an antimitotic-antibiotic compound. From Klebsiella pneumoniae.
   5511..5558    +  polyA_signal   HSV TK poly(A) signal: herpes simplex virus thymidine kinase polyadenylation signal (Cole and Stacy, 1985)
   5649..5665    -  polyA_signal   bGH poly(A) signal (fragment): bovine growth hormone polyadenylation signal
   5887..6475    +  rep_origin     ori: high-copy-number ColE1/pMB1/pBR322/pUC origin of replication
