[The description below was written by a language model from this plasmid's Addgene catalogue record and pLannotate feature annotations shown in this document.]
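Description:
pEGFP-C1-deltaExon15-II is a mammalian expression plasmid of about 6.6 kb built on the pEGFP-C1 backbone. It carries the long isoform of mouse Shtn1 (Shootin1, also known as Kiaa1598) with a partial deletion in exon 15 designated "deletion II". The record does not state the exact boundaries of this deletion. The human cytomegalovirus immediate early enhancer and promoter drive an EGFP coding sequence. A short remnant of the multiple cloning site follows EGFP, and the Shtn1 coding sequence comes directly after it. This layout indicates that the protein is made as an N-terminal EGFP fusion, as is usual for the C1 vector series. An SV40 polyadenylation signal terminates the transcript. The insert was introduced by ligation-independent cloning.

In bacteria the plasmid replicates from a high-copy ColE1/pUC-type origin and is selected with kanamycin. The resistance cassette is the Tn5 aminoglycoside phosphotransferase (NeoR/KanR). It sits downstream of both a bacterial bla promoter and the SV40 enhancer/early promoter and ends with an HSV TK polyadenylation signal. The same gene can therefore confer G418 resistance in mammalian cells for stable selection. An f1 origin is also present, which permits single-stranded DNA production. The short annotated fragments of large T antigen, ble and the bGH poly(A) signal appear to be backbone remnants rather than functional elements.

Shootin1 is involved in neuronal polarization and axon outgrowth. The construct comes from work on neuron-specific alternative splicing during axonogenesis. It would be suited to expressing and visualising a fluorescently tagged exon 15 deletion variant in transfected cells, to test how this region contributes to the function of the long isoform.
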