Addgene plasmid #209566: pEGFP-C1-deltaExon15-II
Purpose: Mammalian expression of Shtn1 long isoform with E15 deletion II
Depositing lab: Sika Zheng. Depositing organization: University of California, Riverside. Publication: Axonogenesis Is Coordinated by Neuron-Specific Alternative Splicing Programming and Splicing Regulator PTBP2. Zhang M, Ergin V, Lin L, Stork C, Chen L, Zheng S. Neuron. 2019 Feb 20;101(4):690-706.e10. doi: 10.1016/j.neuron.2019.01.022. Epub 2019 Feb 4. PubMed 30733148.
Backbone
  Vector backbone: pEGFP-C1
  Vector type: Mammalian Expression
Growth in bacteria
  Bacterial resistance: Kanamycin, 50 μg/mL
  Growth temperature: 37°C
  Growth strain: DH5alpha
  Copy number: High Copy
Gene/Insert
  Gene/Insert name: Shtn1 long isoform with E15 deletion II (alt name: Shootin1; mKIAA1598; 4930506M07Rik)
  Species: M. musculus (mouse)
  Mutation: Exon15 deletion II
  Entrez Gene: 4930506M07Rik (a.k.a. KIAA1598, Kiaa1598, Shootin1, mKIAA1598)
  Cloning method: Ligation Independent Cloning
Terms and licenses: Academic/Nonprofit Terms; Industry Terms: Not Available to Industry
How to cite: pEGFP-C1-deltaExon15-II was a gift from Sika Zheng (Addgene plasmid # 209566 ; http://n2t.net/addgene:209566 ; RRID:Addgene_209566)
